Addgene plasmid #27354: LeGO-G/BSD
Depositing lab: Boris Fehse. Depositing organization: Universitaetsklinikum Hamburg-Eppendorf. Publication: A multicolor panel of novel lentiviral "gene ontology" (LeGO) vectors for functional gene analysis. Weber K, Bartsch U, Stocking C, Fehse B. Mol Ther. 2008 Apr . 16(4):698-706. 10.1038/mt.2008.6 PubMed 18362927.
Backbone
  Vector backbone: LeGO
  Backbone size w/o insert (bp): 6758
  Vector type: Mammalian Expression, Lentiviral
  Selectable markers: Blasticidin
Growth in bacteria
  Bacterial resistance: Ampicillin, 100 μg/mL
  Growth temperature: 37°C
  Growth strain: Stbl3
  Growth instructions: Any (like TOP10, XL10-Gold or Stbl)
  Copy number: High Copy
Gene/Insert
  Gene/Insert name: U6 promoter, SFFV promoter, eGFP/BSD-Fusion
  Insert size (bp): 1113
  Cloning method: Restriction Enzyme; 5′ cloning site BamHI (not destroyed); 3′ cloning site EcoRI (not destroyed)
  Sequencing primers: 5′ GAGCTCACAACCCCTCACTC
Resource information
  A portion of this plasmid was derived from a plasmid made by: The eGFP cDNA is from Clontech. The lenti backbone is a derivative of pLentiLox3.7 developed at the MIT (http://web.mit.edu/jacks-lab/protocols/pll37.htm).
Terms and licenses: Academic/Nonprofit Terms; Industry Terms: Not Available to Industry
Depositor comments: HIV-1 derived third generation lentiviral vector for shRNAs. Compatibel to shRNAs cloned in pSUPER (XbaI/XhoI). The marker is a fusion of eGFP and Blasticidin resistance (BSD). Use second generation (like psPAX2) or third generation (like pMDLg/pRRE + pRSV-Rev) systems for packaging in addition to a VSV-G expressing plasmid (or another envelope protein). Please visit the LeGO-Vector home page for more information: http://www.LentiGO-Vectors.de
How to cite: LeGO-G/BSD was a gift from Boris Fehse (Addgene plasmid # 27354 ; http://n2t.net/addgene:27354 ; RRID:Addgene_27354)
