[The description below was written by a language model from this plasmid's Addgene catalogue record and pLannotate feature annotations shown in this document.]
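Description:
LeGO-G/BSD is an HIV-1-derived, third-generation lentiviral vector from the LeGO ("lentiviral gene ontology") series, built on a derivative of pLentiLox3.7 and intended for shRNA delivery to mammalian cells. In bacteria it is maintained as a high-copy plasmid through a ColE1/pUC-type origin and selected with ampicillin via the β-lactamase gene. The annotated full sequence is 7,871 nt, consistent with the listed backbone plus insert.

Viral genomic RNA is driven in packaging cells by a CMV enhancer/promoter fused to a truncated 5' LTR. This is followed by the Ψ packaging signal with a gag fragment, the Rev response element for Rev-dependent nuclear export, and the cPPT/CTS, which aids transduction. The payload has two transcription units. A mouse U6 RNA polymerase III promoter sits upstream of a short polylinker where a hairpin can be inserted, and the depositor notes compatibility with shRNA cassettes transferred from pSUPER by XbaI/XhoI; no shRNA is annotated in this record, so it appears to be the empty vector. Downstream, the SFFV LTR promoter drives a single open reading frame fusing EGFP to blasticidin S deaminase, so transduced cells can be both tracked by green fluorescence and enriched with blasticidin. This marker cassette is flanked by two loxP sites in the same orientation, which should allow Cre-mediated excision. A WPRE follows to enhance transcript expression, ahead of a nef fragment and a truncated 3' LTR.

Particle production requires second- or third-generation packaging plasmids plus an envelope plasmid such as one expressing VSV-G. Typical use is stable knockdown for functional gene analysis.
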