Features (pLannotate 1.2.2; 24 found; start..end, strand, type, name):
     31..83      -  misc_feature   bom (fragment): basis of mobility region from pBR322
    238..617     +  enhancer       CMV enhancer: human cytomegalovirus immediate early enhancer
    618..817     +  promoter       CMV promoter: human cytomegalovirus (CMV) immediate early promoter
    835..1015    +  LTR            5' LTR (truncated): truncated 5' long terminal repeat (LTR) from HIV-1
   1062..1187    +  misc_feature   HIV-1 Ψ: packaging signal of human immunodeficiency virus type 1
   1171..1509    +  CDS            HIV-1 gag (fragment): gag protein from human immunodeficiency virus 1; gag
   1686..1919    +  misc_feature   RRE: The Rev response element (RRE) of HIV-1 allows for Rev-dependent mRNA export from the nucleus to the cytoplasm.
   2296..2396    +  CDS            Rev (fragment): human immunodeficiency virus 1 (HIV-1) Rev protein; rev; enhances nuclear export of unspliced and incompletely spliced viral mRNAs
   2446..2563    +  misc_feature   cPPT/CTS: central polypurine tract and central termination sequence of HIV-1
   2622..2935    +  promoter       U6 promoter: RNA polymerase III promoter for mouse U6 snRNA (Das et al., 1988)
   2948..2975    -  misc_feature   MCS (fragment): pBluescript multiple cloning site
   3010..3043    +  protein_bind   loxP: Cre-mediated recombination occurs in the 8-bp core sequence (GCATACAT). Cre recombinase
   3110..3516    +  promoter       SFFV promoter: spleen focus-forming virus long terminal repeat (LTR) promoter
   3528..4244    +  CDS            EGFP: EGFP is a basic (constitutively fluorescent) green fluorescent protein published in 1996, derived from Aequorea victoria. It is reported to be a rapidly-maturing weak dimer with moderate acid sensitivity.
   4244..4640    +  CDS            BSD (fragment): blasticidin S deaminase; Aspergillus terreus BSD; confers resistance to blasticidin
   4671..4704    +  protein_bind   loxP: Cre-mediated recombination occurs in the 8-bp core sequence (GCATACAT). Cre recombinase
   4737..4760    +  misc_feature   MCS (fragment): pBluescript multiple cloning site
   4760..5348    +  misc_feature   WPRE: woodchuck hepatitis virus posttranscriptional regulatory element
   5349..5368    +  misc_feature   MCS (fragment): pBluescript multiple cloning site
   5370..5870    +  CDS            nef (fragment): NEF_HV1LA - Experimental evidence at protein level: Swiss-Prot protein existence level 1. Extracellular Nef protein targets CD4(+) T-lymphocytes for apoptosis by interacting with CXCR4 surface receptors. From Human immunodeficiency virus type 1 group M subtype B (isolate Lai) (HIV-1).
   5877..6057    +  LTR            5' LTR (truncated): truncated 5' long terminal repeat (LTR) from HIV-1
   6119..6707    -  rep_origin     ori: high-copy-number ColE1/pMB1/pBR322/pUC origin of replication
   6878..7738    -  CDS            AmpR: β-lactamase; bla; confers resistance to ampicillin, carbenicillin, and related antibiotics
   7739..7843    -  promoter       AmpR promoter: bla
>Addgene plasmid #27354 | LeGO-G/BSD | depositor full sequence | sequence record 12901 | Author sequence
GTCGACGGATCGGGAGATCTCCCGATCCCCTATGGTGCACTCTCAGTACAATCTGCTCTGATGCCGCATA
GTTAAGCCAGTATCTGCTCCCTGCTTGTGTGTTGGAGGTCGCTGAGTAGTGCGCGAGCAAAATTTAAGCT
ACAACAAGGCAAGGCTTGACCGACAATTGCATGAAGAATCTGCTTAGGGTTAGGCGTTTTGCGCTGCTTC
GCGATGTACGGGCCAGATATACGCGTTGACATTGATTATTGACTAGTTATTAATAGTAATCAATTACGGG
GTCATTAGTTCATAGCCCATATATGGAGTTCCGCGTTACATAACTTACGGTAAATGGCCCGCCTGGCTGA
CCGCCCAACGACCCCCGCCCATTGACGTCAATAATGACGTATGTTCCCATAGTAACGCCAATAGGGACTT
TCCATTGACGTCAATGGGTGGAGTATTTACGGTAAACTGCCCACTTGGCAGTACATCAAGTGTATCATAT
GCCAAGTACGCCCCCTATTGACGTCAATGACGGTAAATGGCCCGCCTGGCATTATGCCCAGTACATGACC
TTATGGGACTTTCCTACTTGGCAGTACATCTACGTATTAGTCATCGCTATTACCATGGTGATGCGGTTTT
GGCAGTACATCAATGGGCGTGGATAGCGGTTTGACTCACGGGGATTTCCAAGTCTCCACCCCATTGACGT
CAATGGGAGTTTGTTTTGGCACCAAAATCAACGGGACTTTCCAAAATGTCGTAACAACTCCGCCCCATTG
ACGCAAATGGGCGGTAGGCGTGTACGGTGGGAGGTCTATATAAGCAGCGCGTTTTGCCTGTACTGGGTCT
CTCTGGTTAGACCAGATCTGAGCCTGGGAGCTCTCTGGCTAACTAGGGAACCCACTGCTTAAGCCTCAAT
AAAGCTTGCCTTGAGTGCTTCAAGTAGTGTGTGCCCGTCTGTTGTGTGACTCTGGTAACTAGAGATCCCT
CAGACCCTTTTAGTCAGTGTGGAAAATCTCTAGCAGTGGCGCCCGAACAGGGACTTGAAAGCGAAAGGGA
AACCAGAGGAGCTCTCTCGACGCAGGACTCGGCTTGCTGAAGCGCGCACGGCAAGAGGCGAGGGGCGGCG
ACTGGTGAGTACGCCAAAAATTTTGACTAGCGGAGGCTAGAAGGAGAGAGATGGGTGCGAGAGCGTCAGT
ATTAAGCGGGGGAGAATTAGATCGCGATGGGAAAAAATTCGGTTAAGGCCAGGGGGAAAGAAAAAATATA
AATTAAAACATATAGTATGGGCAAGCAGGGAGCTAGAACGATTCGCAGTTAATCCTGGCCTGTTAGAAAC
ATCAGAAGGCTGTAGACAAATACTGGGACAGCTACAACCATCCCTTCAGACAGGATCAGAAGAACTTAGA
TCATTATATAATACAGTAGCAACCCTCTATTGTGTGCATCAAAGGATAGAGATAAAAGACACCAAGGAAG
CTTTAGACAAGATAGAGGAAGAGCAAAACAAAAGTAAGACCACCGCACAGCAAGCGGCCGGCCGCGCTGA
TCTTCAGACCTGGAGGAGGAGATATGAGGGACAATTGGAGAAGTGAATTATATAAATATAAAGTAGTAAA
AATTGAACCATTAGGAGTAGCACCCACCAAGGCAAAGAGAAGAGTGGTGCAGAGAGAAAAAAGAGCAGTG
GGAATAGGAGCTTTGTTCCTTGGGTTCTTGGGAGCAGCAGGAAGCACTATGGGCGCAGCGTCAATGACGC
TGACGGTACAGGCCAGACAATTATTGTCTGGTATAGTGCAGCAGCAGAACAATTTGCTGAGGGCTATTGA
GGCGCAACAGCATCTGTTGCAACTCACAGTCTGGGGCATCAAGCAGCTCCAGGCAAGAATCCTGGCTGTG
GAAAGATACCTAAAGGATCAACAGCTCCTGGGGATTTGGGGTTGCTCTGGAAAACTCATTTGCACCACTG
CTGTGCCTTGGAATGCTAGTTGGAGTAATAAATCTCTGGAACAGATTTGGAATCACACGACCTGGATGGA
GTGGGACAGAGAAATTAACAATTACACAAGCTTAATACACTCCTTAATTGAAGAATCGCAAAACCAGCAA
GAAAAGAATGAACAAGAATTATTGGAATTAGATAAATGGGCAAGTTTGTGGAATTGGTTTAACATAACAA
ATTGGCTGTGGTATATAAAATTATTCATAATGATAGTAGGAGGCTTGGTAGGTTTAAGAATAGTTTTTGC
TGTACTTTCTATAGTGAATAGAGTTAGGCAGGGATATTCACCATTATCGTTTCAGACCCACCTCCCAACC
CCGAGGGGACCCGACAGGCCCGAAGGAATAGAAGAAGAAGGTGGAGAGAGAGACAGAGACAGATCCATTC
GATTAGTGAACGGATCGGCACTGCGTGCGCCAATTCTGCAGACAAATGGCAGTATTCATCCACAATTTTA
AAAGAAAAGGGGGGATTGGGGGGTACAGTGCAGGGGAAAGAATAGTAGACATAATAGCAACAGACATACA
AACTAAAGAATTACAAAAACAAATTACAAAAATTCAAAATTTTCGGGTTTATTACAGGGACAGCAGAGAT
CCAGTTTGGTTAGTACCGGGCCCGCTCTAGAGATCCGACGCCGCCATCTCTAGGCCCGCGCCGGCCCCCT
CGCACAGACTTGTGGGAGAAGCTCGGCTACTCCCCTGCCCCGGTTAATTTGCATATAATATTTCCTAGTA
ACTATAGAGGCTTAATGTGCGATAAAAGACAGATAATCTGTTCTTTTTAATACTAGCTACATTTTACATG
ATAGGCTTGGATTTCTATAAGAGATACAAATACTAAATTATTATTTTAAAAAACAGCACAAAAGGAAACT
CACCCTAACTGTAAAGTAATTGTGTGTTTTGAGACTATAAATATCCCTTGGAGAAAAGCCTTGTTAACGC
GCGGTGACCCTCGAGGTCGACGGTATCGATAAGCTCGCTTCACGAGATTCCAGCAGGTCGAGGGACCTAA
TAACTTCGTATAGCATACATTATACGAAGTTATATTAAGGGTTCCAAGCTTAAGCGGCCGCTGAAAGACC
CCACCTGTAGGTTTGGCAAGCTAGCTGCAGTAACGCCATTTTGCAAGGCATGGAAAAATACCAAACCAAG
AATAGAGAAGTTCAGATCAAGGGCGGGTACATGAAAATAGCTAACGTTGGGCCAAACAGGATATCTGCGG
TGAGCAGTTTCGGCCCCGGCCCGGGGCCAAGAACAGATGGTCACCGCAGTTTCGGCCCCGGCCCGAGGCC
AAGAACAGATGGTCCCCAGATATGGCCCAACCCTCAGCAGTTTCTTAAGACCCATCAGATGTTTCCAGGC
TCCCCCAAGGACCTGAAATGACCCTGCGCCTTATTTGAATTAACCAATCAGCCTGCTTCTCGCTTCTGTT
CGCGCGCTTCTGCTTCCCGAGCTCTATAAAAGAGCTCACAACCCCTCACTCGGCGCGCCAGTCCTCCGAT
TGACTGAGTCGCCCGGATCCCGCCACCATGGTGAGCAAGGGCGAGGAGCTGTTCACCGGGGTGGTGCCCA
TCCTGGTCGAGCTGGACGGCGACGTAAACGGCCACAAGTTCAGCGTGTCCGGCGAGGGCGAGGGCGATGC
CACCTACGGCAAGCTGACCCTGAAGTTCATCTGCACCACCGGCAAGCTGCCCGTGCCCTGGCCCACCCTC
GTGACCACCCTGACCTACGGCGTGCAGTGCTTCAGCCGCTACCCCGACCACATGAAGCAGCACGACTTCT
TCAAGTCCGCCATGCCCGAAGGCTACGTCCAGGAGCGCACCATCTTCTTCAAGGACGACGGCAACTACAA
GACCCGCGCCGAGGTGAAGTTCGAGGGCGACACCCTGGTGAACCGCATCGAGCTGAAGGGCATCGACTTC
AAGGAGGACGGCAACATCCTGGGGCACAAGCTGGAGTACAACTACAACAGCCACAACGTCTATATCATGG
CCGACAAGCAGAAGAACGGCATCAAGGTGAACTTCAAGATCCGCCACAACATCGAGGACGGCAGCGTGCA
GCTCGCCGACCACTACCAGCAGAACACCCCCATCGGCGACGGCCCCGTGCTGCTGCCCGACAACCACTAC
CTGAGCACCCAGTCCGCCCTGAGCAAAGACCCCAACGAGAAGCGCGATCACATGGTCCTGCTGGAGTTCG
TGACCGCCGCCGGGATCACTCTCGGCATGGACGAGCTGTACAAGGCCAAGCCTTTGTCTCAAGAAGAATC
CACCCTCATTGAAAGAGCAACGGCTACAATCAACAGCATCCCCATCTCTGAAGACTACAGCGTCGCCAGC
GCAGCTCTCTCTAGCGACGGCCGCATCTTCACTGGTGTCAATGTATATCATTTTACTGGGGGACCTTGTG
CAGAACTCGTGGTGCTGGGCACTGCTGCTGCTGCGGCAGCTGGCAACCTGACTTGTATCGTCGCGATCGG
AAATGAGAACAGGGGCATCTTGAGCCCCTGCGGACGGTGCCGACAGGTGCTTCTCGATCTGCATCCTGGG
ATCAAAGCCATAGTGAAGGACAGTGATGGACAGCCGACGGCAGTTGGGATTCGTGAATTGCTGCCCTCTG
GTTATGTGTGGGAGGGCTAATGTACAAGTAAGAATTCGTCGAGGGACCTAATAACTTCGTATAGCATACA
TTATACGAAGTTATACATGTTTAAGGGTTCCGGTTCCACTAGGTACAATTCGATATCAAGCTTATCGATA
ATCAACCTCTGGATTACAAAATTTGTGAAAGATTGACTGGTATTCTTAACTATGTTGCTCCTTTTACGCT
ATGTGGATACGCTGCTTTAATGCCTTTGTATCATGCTATTGCTTCCCGTATGGCTTTCATTTTCTCCTCC
TTGTATAAATCCTGGTTGCTGTCTCTTTATGAGGAGTTGTGGCCCGTTGTCAGGCAACGTGGCGTGGTGT
GCACTGTGTTTGCTGACGCAACCCCCACTGGTTGGGGCATTGCCACCACCTGTCAGCTCCTTTCCGGGAC
TTTCGCTTTCCCCCTCCCTATTGCCACGGCGGAACTCATCGCCGCCTGCCTTGCCCGCTGCTGGACAGGG
GCTCGGCTGTTGGGCACTGACAATTCCGTGGTGTTGTCGGGGAAATCATCGTCCTTTCCTTGGCTGCTCG
CCTGTGTTGCCACCTGGATTCTGCGCGGGACGTCCTTCTGCTACGTCCCTTCGGCCCTCAATCCAGCGGA
CCTTCCTTCCCGCGGCCTGCTGCCGGCTCTGCGGCCTCTTCCGCGTCTTCGCCTTCGCCCTCAGACGAGT
CGGATCTCCCTTTGGGCCGCCTCCCCGCATCGATACCGTCGACCTCGATCGAGACCTAGAAAAACATGGA
GCAATCACAAGTAGCAATACAGCAGCTACCAATGCTGATTGTGCCTGGCTAGAAGCACAAGAGGAGGAGG
AGGTGGGTTTTCCAGTCACACCTCAGGTACCTTTAAGACCAATGACTTACAAGGCAGCTGTAGATCTTAG
CCACTTTTTAAAAGAAAAGGGGGGACTGGAAGGGCTAATTCACTCCCAACGAAGACAAGATATCCTTGAT
CTGTGGATCTACCACACACAAGGCTACTTCCCTGATTGGCAGAACTACACACCAGGGCCAGGGATCAGAT
ATCCACTGACCTTTGGATGGTGCTACAAGCTAGTACCAGTTGAGCAAGAGAAGGTAGAAGAAGCCAATGA
AGGAGAGAACACCCGCTTGTTACACCCTGTGAGCCTGCATGGGATGGATGACCCGGAGAGAGAAGTATTA
GAGTGGAGGTTTGACAGCCGCCTAGCATTTCATCACATGGCCCGAGAGCTGCATCCGGACTGTACTGGGT
CTCTCTGGTTAGACCAGATCTGAGCCTGGGAGCTCTCTGGCTAACTAGGGAACCCACTGCTTAAGCCTCA
ATAAAGCTTGCCTTGAGTGCTTCAAGTAGTGTGTGCCCGTCTGTTGTGTGACTCTGGTAACTAGAGATCC
CTCAGACCCTTTTAGTCAGTGTGGAAAATCTCTAGCAGCATGTGAGCAAAAGGCCAGCAAAAGGCCAGGA
ACCGTAAAAAGGCCGCGTTGCTGGCGTTTTTCCATAGGCTCCGCCCCCCTGACGAGCATCACAAAAATCG
ACGCTCAAGTCAGAGGTGGCGAAACCCGACAGGACTATAAAGATACCAGGCGTTTCCCCCTGGAAGCTCC
CTCGTGCGCTCTCCTGTTCCGACCCTGCCGCTTACCGGATACCTGTCCGCCTTTCTCCCTTCGGGAAGCG
TGGCGCTTTCTCATAGCTCACGCTGTAGGTATCTCAGTTCGGTGTAGGTCGTTCGCTCCAAGCTGGGCTG
TGTGCACGAACCCCCCGTTCAGCCCGACCGCTGCGCCTTATCCGGTAACTATCGTCTTGAGTCCAACCCG
GTAAGACACGACTTATCGCCACTGGCAGCAGCCACTGGTAACAGGATTAGCAGAGCGAGGTATGTAGGCG
GTGCTACAGAGTTCTTGAAGTGGTGGCCTAACTACGGCTACACTAGAAGAACAGTATTTGGTATCTGCGC
TCTGCTGAAGCCAGTTACCTTCGGAAAAAGAGTTGGTAGCTCTTGATCCGGCAAACAAACCACCGCTGGT
AGCGGTGGTTTTTTTGTTTGCAAGCAGCAGATTACGCGCAGAAAAAAAGGATCTCAAGAAGATCCTTTGA
TCTTTTCTACGGGGTCTGACGCTCAGTGGAACGAAAACTCACGTTAAGGGATTTTGGTCATGAGATTATC
AAAAAGGATCTTCACCTAGATCCTTTTAAATTAAAAATGAAGTTTTAAATCAATCTAAAGTATATATGAG
TAAACTTGGTCTGACAGTTACCAATGCTTAATCAGTGAGGCACCTATCTCAGCGATCTGTCTATTTCGTT
CATCCATAGTTGCCTGACTCCCCGTCGTGTAGATAACTACGATACGGGAGGGCTTACCATCTGGCCCCAG
TGCTGCAATGATACCGCGAGACCCACGCTCACCGGCTCCAGATTTATCAGCAATAAACCAGCCAGCCGGA
AGGGCCGAGCGCAGAAGTGGTCCTGCAACTTTATCCGCCTCCATCCAGTCTATTAATTGTTGCCGGGAAG
CTAGAGTAAGTAGTTCGCCAGTTAATAGTTTGCGCAACGTTGTTGCCATTGCTACAGGCATCGTGGTGTC
ACGCTCGTCGTTTGGTATGGCTTCATTCAGCTCCGGTTCCCAACGATCAAGGCGAGTTACATGATCCCCC
ATGTTGTGCAAAAAAGCGGTTAGCTCCTTCGGTCCTCCGATCGTTGTCAGAAGTAAGTTGGCCGCAGTGT
TATCACTCATGGTTATGGCAGCACTGCATAATTCTCTTACTGTCATGCCATCCGTAAGATGCTTTTCTGT
GACTGGTGAGTACTCAACCAAGTCATTCTGAGAATAGTGTATGCGGCGACCGAGTTGCTCTTGCCCGGCG
TCAATACGGGATAATACCGCGCCACATAGCAGAACTTTAAAAGTGCTCATCATTGGAAAACGTTCTTCGG
GGCGAAAACTCTCAAGGATCTTACCGCTGTTGAGATCCAGTTCGATGTAACCCACTCGTGCACCCAACTG
ATCTTCAGCATCTTTTACTTTCACCAGCGTTTCTGGGTGAGCAAAAACAGGAAGGCAAAATGCCGCAAAA
AAGGGAATAAGGGCGACACGGAAATGTTGAATACTCATACTCTTCCTTTTTCAATATTATTGAAGCATTT
ATCAGGGTTATTGTCTCATGAGCGGATACATATTTGAATGTATTTAGAAAAATAAACAAATAGGGGTTCC
GCGCACATTTCCCCGAAAAGTGCCACCTGAC
