>Addgene plasmid #27354 | LeGO-G/BSD | addgene partial sequence | sequence record 33670 | 27354 with EGFP-C
TCGGCATGGACGAGCTGTACAAGGCCAAGCCTTTGTCTCAAGAAGAATCCACCCTCATTGAAAGAGCAAC
GGCTACAATCAACAGCATCCCCATCTCTGAAGACTACAGCGTCGCCAGCGCAGCTCTCTCTAGCGACGGC
CGCATCTTCACTGGTGTCAATGTATATCATTTTACTGGGGGACCTTGTGCAGAACTCGTGGTGCTGGGCA
CTGCTGCTGCTGCGGCAGCTGGCAACCTGACTTGTATCGTCGCGATCGGAAATGAGAACAGGGGCATCTT
GAGCCCCTGCGGACGGTGCCGACAGGTGCTTCTCGATCTGCATCCTGGGATCAAAGCCATAGTGAAGGAC
AGTGATGGACAGCCGACGGCAGTTGGGATTCGTGAATTGCTGCCCTCTGGTTATGTGTGGGAGGGCTAAT
GTACAAGTAAGAATTCGTCGAGGGACCTAATAACTTCGTATAGCATACATTATACGAAGTTATACATGTT
TAAGGGTTCCGGTTCCACTAGGTACAATTCGATATCAAGCTTATCGATAATCAACCTCTGGATTACAAAA
TTTGTGAAAGATTGACTGGTATTCTTAACTATGTTGCTCCTTTTACGCTATGTGGATACGCTGCTTTAAT
GCCTTTGTATCATGCTATTGCTTCCCGTATGGCTTTCATTTTCTCCTCCTTGTATAAATCCTGGTTGCTG
TCTCTTTATGAGGAGTTGTGGCCCGTTGTCAGGCAACGTGGCGTGGTGTGCACTGTGTTTGCTGACGCAA
CCCCCACTGGTTGGGGCATTGCCACCACCTGTCAGCTCCTTTCCGGGACTTTCGCTTTCCCCCTCCCTAT
TGCCACGGCGGAACTCATCGCCGCCTGCCTTGCCCGCTGCTGGACAGGG
