>Addgene plasmid #27354 | LeGO-G/BSD | addgene partial sequence | sequence record 33671 | 27354 with EGFP-N
GCCCTTGCTCACCATGGTGGCGGGATCCGGGCGACTCAGTCAATCGGAGGACTGGCGCGCCGAGTGAGGG
GTTGTGAGCTCTTTTATAGAGCTCGGGAAGCAGAAGCGCGCGAACAGAAGCGAGAAGCAGGCTGATTGGT
TAATTCAAATAAGGCGCAGGGTCATTTCAGGTCCTTGGGGGAGCCTGGAAACATCTGATGGGTCTTAAGA
AACTGCTGAGGGTTGGGCCATATCTGGGGACCATCTGTTCTTGGCCTCGGGCCGGGGCCGAAACTGCGGT
GACCATCTGTTCTTGGCCCCGGGCCGGGGCCGAAACTGCTCACCGCAGATATCCTGTTTGGCCCAACGTT
AGCTATTTTCATGTACCCGCCCTTGATCTGAACTTCTCTATTCTTGGTTTGGTATTTTTCCATGCCTTGC
AAAATGGCGTTACTGCAGCTAGCTTGCCAAACCTACAGGTGGGGTCTTTCAGCGGCCGCTTAAGCTTGGA
ACCCTTAATATAACTTCGTATAATGTATGCTATACGAAGTTATTAGGTCCCTCGACCTGCTGGAATCTCG
TGAAGCGAGCTTATCGATACCGTCGACCTCGAGGGTCACCGCGCGTTAACAAGGCTTTTCTCCAAGGGAT
ATTTATAGTCTCAAAACACACAATTACTTTACAGTTAGGGTGAGTTTCCTTTTGTGCTGTTTTTTAAAAT
AATAATTTAGTATTTGTATCTCTTATAGAAATCCAAGCCTATCATGTAAAATGTAGCTAGTATTAAAAAG
AACAGATTATCTGTCTTTTATCGCACATTAAGCCTCTATAGTTACTAGGAAATATTATATGC
